Addgene plasmid #186354: pENT-L1-Kozak-PH-domain-L2
Purpose: Entry clone with ORF encoding PH domain of human phospholipase C delta 1 flanked by Gateway recombination sequences
Depositing lab: Patrick Lemaire. Depositing organization: CNRS UMR 5237, Centre de Recherche en Biologie cellulaire de Montpellier.
Backbone
  Vector backbone: PDONR-221 P1-P2
  Backbone manufacturer: PMID: 14736459
  Backbone size w/o insert (bp): 2544
  Vector type: Protein expression
Growth in bacteria
  Bacterial resistance: Kanamycin, 50 μg/mL
  Growth temperature: 37°C
  Growth strain: DH5alpha
  Copy number: High Copy
Gene/Insert
  Gene/Insert name: Pleckstrin Homology domain of PLCD1
  Species: H. sapiens (human), Synthetic
  Insert size (bp): 531
  Entrez Gene: PLCD1 (a.k.a. NDNC3, PLC-III)
  Cloning method: Gateway Cloning
  Sequencing primers: 5′ M13forward: TGTAAAACGACGGCCAGT; 3′ M13rev: caggaaacagctatgac
Terms and licenses: Academic/Nonprofit Terms; Industry Terms: Not Available to Industry
How to cite: pENT-L1-Kozak-PH-domain-L2 was a gift from Patrick Lemaire (Addgene plasmid # 186354 ; http://n2t.net/addgene:186354 ; RRID:Addgene_186354)
