[The description below was written by a language model from this plasmid's Addgene catalogue record and pLannotate feature annotations shown in this document.]
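Description:
pENT-L1-Kozak-PH-domain-L2 is a Gateway entry clone built in the pDONR-221 P1-P2 backbone and carrying an open reading frame for the pleckstrin homology (PH) domain of human phospholipase C delta 1 (PLCD1). The plasmid is about 3.1 kb in total, with a 531 bp insert, and is maintained in E. coli through a high-copy ColE1/pUC-type origin of replication with kanamycin selection provided by an aminoglycoside phosphotransferase gene. Upstream of the cloning region lie the rrnB T1 and T2 transcription terminators, which insulate the insert from read-through transcription in bacteria. Short lacI and lacZα fragments are also annotated there, apparently as backbone remnants. A T7 promoter sits just outside attL2, pointing back toward the insert on the opposite strand.

The payload is the PLCD1 fragment flanked by attL1 and attL2, the product of a BP recombination into the donor vector. As the name indicates, a Kozak consensus precedes the coding sequence to support efficient translation initiation in eukaryotic cells. The entry clone itself has no eukaryotic promoter, so it is not an expression construct in its own right despite being catalogued under protein expression. Instead, the attL sites allow directional, frame-preserving transfer of the ORF by LR recombination into any attR-containing destination vector that supplies promoters, tags or fluorescent protein fusions. Because the PLCD1 PH domain binds phosphatidylinositol 4,5-bisphosphate, it is widely used in fusion form as a plasma membrane or phosphoinositide marker. The record itself states only that the plasmid is an entry clone for this ORF and does not specify a downstream application.
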