Features (pLannotate 1.2.2; 10 found; start..end, strand, type, name):
    241..333     +  CDS            lacI (fragment): lac repressor; lacI; The lac repressor binds to the lac operator to inhibit transcription in E. coli. This inhibition can be relieved by adding lactose or isopropyl-β-D-thiogalactopyranoside (IPTG).
    388..415     -  terminator     rrnB T2 terminator: transcription terminator T2 from the E. coli rrnB gene
    547..590     +  terminator     rrnB T1 terminator: Escherichia coli rrnB; transcription terminator T1 from the E. coli rrnB gene
    637..673     -  CDS            lacZα (fragment): LacZα fragment of β-galactosidase; lacZ fragment
    689..788     +  protein_bind   attL1: mutant version of attL; recombination site for the Gateway® LR reaction LR Clonase™
    797..1318    +  CDS            PLCD1 (fragment): PLCD1_HUMAN - Experimental evidence at protein level: Swiss-Prot protein existence level 1. The production of the second messenger molecules diacylglycerol (DAG) and inositol 1,4,5-trisphosphate (IP3) is mediated by activated phosphatidylinositol-specific phospholipase C enzymes (PubMed:9188725). Essential for trophoblast and placental development (By similarity). Binds phosphatidylinositol 4,5-bisphosphate (PubMed:7890667, PubMed:9188725). From Homo sapiens (Human).
   1320..1419    -  protein_bind   attL2: mutant version of attL; recombination site for the Gateway® LR reaction LR Clonase™
   1437..1455    -  promoter       T7 promoter: promoter for bacteriophage T7 RNA polymerase
   1589..2398    +  CDS            KanR: aminoglycoside phosphotransferase; aph(3')-Ia; confers resistance to kanamycin in bacteria or G418 (Geneticin®) in eukaryotes
   2545..58      +  rep_origin     ori (across the origin): high-copy-number ColE1/pMB1/pBR322/pUC origin of replication
>Addgene plasmid #186354 | pENT-L1-Kozak-PH-domain-L2 | addgene full sequence | sequence record 373422 | Addgene NGS Result
CCTCTGACTTGAGCGTCGATTTTTGTGATGCTCGTCAGGGGGGCGGAGCCTATGGAAAAACGCCAGCAAC
GCGGCCTTTTTACGGTTCCTGGCCTTTTGCTGGCCTTTTGCTCACATGTTCTTTCCTGCGTTATCCCCTG
ATTCTGTGGATAACCGTATTACCGCCTTTGAGTGAGCTGATACCGCTCGCCGCAGCCGAACGACCGAGCG
CAGCGAGTCAGTGAGCGAGGAAGCGGAAGAGCGCCCAATACGCAAACCGCCTCTCCCCGCGCGTTGGCCG
ATTCATTAATGCAGCTGGCACGACAGGTTTCCCGACTGGAAAGCGGGCAGTGAGCGCAACGCAATTAATA
CGCGTACCGCTAGCCAGGAAGAGTTTGTAGAAACGCAAAAAGGCCATCCGTCAGGATGGCCTTCTGCTTA
GTTTGATGCCTGGCAGTTTATGGCGGGCGTCCTGCCCGCCACCCTCCGGGCCGTTGCTTCACAACGTTCA
AATCCGCTCCCGGCGGATTTGTCCTACTCAGGAGAGCGTTCACCGACAAACAACAGATAAAACGAAAGGC
CCAGTCTTCCGACTGAGCCTTTCGTTTTATTTGATGCCTGGCAGTTCCCTACTCTCGCGTTAACGCTAGC
ATGGATGTTTTCCCAGTCACGACGTTGTAAAACGACGGCCAGTCTTAAGCTCGGGCCCCAAATAATGATT
TTATTTTGACTGATAGTGACCTGTTCGTTGCAACAAATTGATGAGCAATGCTTTTTTATAATGCCAACTT
TGTACAAAAAAGCAGGCTCAGAAAAAATGGACTCGGGCCGGGACTTCCTGACCCTGCACGGCCTACAGGA
TGATGAGGATCTACAGGCGCTGCTGAAGGGCAGCCAGCTCCTGAAGGTGAAGTCCAGCTCATGGAGGAGA
GAGCGCTTCTACAAGTTGCAGGAGGACTGCAAGACCATCTGGCAGGAGTCCCGCAAGGTCATGCGGACCC
CGGAGTCCCAGCTGTTCTCCATCGAGGACATTCAGGAGGTGCGAATGGGGCACCGCACGGAGGGTCTGGA
GAAGTTCGCCCGTGATGTGCCCGAGGACCGCTGCTTCTCCATTGTCTTCAAGGACCAGCGCAATACACTA
GACCTCATCGCCCCATCGCCAGCTGATGCCCAGCACTGGGTGCTGGGGCTGCACAAGATCATCCACCACT
CAGGCTCCATGGACCAGCGTCAGAAGCTACAGCACTGGATTCACTCCTGCTTGCGAAAAGCTGACAAAAA
CAAGGACAACAAGATGAGCTTCAAGGAGCTGCAGAACTTCCTGAAGGAGCTCAACATCAACCCAGCTTTC
TTGTACAAAGTTGGCATTATAAGAAAGCATTGCTTATCAATTTGTTGCAACGAACAGGTCACTATCAGTC
AAAATAAAATCATTATTTGCCATCCAGCTGATATCCCCTATAGTGAGTCGTATTACATGGTCATAGCTGT
TTCCTGGCAGCTCTGGCCCGTGTCTCAAAATCTCTGATGTTACATTGCACAAGATAAAAATATATCATCA
TGAACAATAAAACTGTCTGCTTACATAAACAGTAATACAAGGGGTGTTATGAGCCATATTCAACGGGAAA
CGTCGAGGCCGCGATTAAATTCCAACATGGATGCTGATTTATATGGGTATAAATGGGCTCGCGATAATGT
CGGGCAATCAGGTGCGACAATCTATCGCTTGTATGGGAAGCCCGATGCGCCAGAGTTGTTTCTGAAACAT
GGCAAAGGTAGCGTTGCCAATGATGTTACAGATGAGATGGTCAGACTAAACTGGCTGACGGAATTTATGC
CTCTTCCGACCATCAAGCATTTTATCCGTACTCCTGATGATGCATGGTTACTCACCACTGCGATCCCCGG
AAAAACAGCATTCCAGGTATTAGAAGAATATCCTGATTCAGGTGAAAATATTGTTGATGCGCTGGCAGTG
TTCCTGCGCCGGTTGCATTCGATTCCTGTTTGTAATTGTCCTTTTAACAGCGATCGCGTATTTCGTCTCG
CTCAGGCGCAATCACGAATGAATAACGGTTTGGTTGATGCGAGTGATTTTGATGACGAGCGTAATGGCTG
GCCTGTTGAACAAGTCTGGAAAGAAATGCATAAACTTTTGCCATTCTCACCGGATTCAGTCGTCACTCAT
GGTGATTTCTCACTTGATAACCTTATTTTTGACGAGGGGAAATTAATAGGTTGTATTGATGTTGGACGAG
TCGGAATCGCAGACCGATACCAGGATCTTGCCATCCTATGGAACTGCCTCGGTGAGTTTTCTCCTTCATT
ACAGAAACGGCTTTTTCAAAAATATGGTATTGATAATCCTGATATGAATAAATTGCAGTTTCATTTGATG
CTCGATGAGTTTTTCTAATCAGAATTGGTTAATTGGTTGTAACACTGGCAGAGCATTACGCTGACTTGAC
GGGACGGCGCAAGCTCATGACCAAAATCCCTTAACGTGAGTTACGCGTCGTTCCACTGAGCGTCAGACCC
CGTAGAAAAGATCAAAGGATCTTCTTGAGATCCTTTTTTTCTGCGCGTAATCTGCTGCTTGCAAACAAAA
AAACCACCGCTACCAGCGGTGGTTTGTTTGCCGGATCAAGAGCTACCAACTCTTTTTCCGAAGGTAACTG
GCTTCAGCAGAGCGCAGATACCAAATACTGTTCTTCTAGTGTAGCCGTAGTTAGGCCACCACTTCAAGAA
CTCTGTAGCACCGCCTACATACCTCGCTCTGCTAATCCTGTTACCAGTGGCTGCTGCCAGTGGCGATAAG
TCGTGTCTTACCGGGTTGGACTCAAGACGATAGTTACCGGATAAGGCGCAGCGGTCGGGCTGAACGGGGG
GTTCGTGCACACAGCCCAGCTTGGAGCGAACGACCTACACCGAACTGAGATACCTACAGCGTGAGCTATG
AGAAAGCGCCACGCTTCCCGAAGGGAGAAAGGCGGACAGGTATCCGGTAAGCGGCAGGGTCGGAACAGGA
GAGCGCACGAGGGAGCTTCCAGGGGGAAACGCCTGGTATCTTTATAGTCCTGTCGGGTTTCGCCA
